>Addgene plasmid #209359 | pLCS106 | addgene full sequence | sequence record 420625 | Addgene NGS Result
TCGCGCGTTTCGGTGATGACGGTGAAAACCTCTGACACATGCAGCTCCCGGAGACGGTCACAGCTTGTCT
GTAAGCGGATGCCGGGAGCAGACAAGCCCGTCAGGGCGCGTCAGCGGGTGTTGGCGGGTGTCGGGGCTGG
CTTAACTATGCGGCATCAGAGCAGATTGTACTGAGAGTGCACCATATGCGGTGTGAAATACCGCACAGAT
GCGTAAGGAGAAAATACCGCATCAGGCGCCATTCGCCATTCAGGCTGCGCAACTGTTGGGAAGGGCGATC
GGTGCGGGCCTCTTCGCTATTACGCCAGCTGGCGAAAGGGGGATGTGCTGCAAGGCGATTAAGTTGGGTA
ACGCCAGGGTTTTCCCAGTCACGACGTTGTAAAACGACGGCCAGTGCCAAACTTTCGCGAAGCACCCACC
CTAAGCCACATTTTAATCCTTCTGTTGGCCATGCCCCATCAAAGTTGCACTTAACCCAAGATTGTGGTGG
AGCTTCCCATGTTTCTCGTCTGTCCCGACGGTGTTGTGGTTGGTGCTTTCCTTACATTCTGAGCCTCTTT
CCTTCTAATCCACTCATCTGCATCTTCTTGTGTCCTTACTAATACCTCATTGGTTCCAAATTCCCTCCCT
TTAAGCACCAGCTCGTTTCTGTTCTTCCACAGCCTCCCAAGTATCCAAGGGACTAAAGCCTCCACATTCT
TCAGATCAGGATATTCTTGTTTAAGATGTTGAACTCTATGGAGGTTTGTATGAACTGATGATCTAGGACC
GGATAAGTTCCCTTCTTCATAGCGAACTTATTCAAAGAATGTTTTGTGTATCATTCTTGTTACATTGTTA
TTAATGAAAAAATATTATTGGTCATTGGACTGAACACGAGTGTTAAATATGGACCAGGCCCCAAATAAGA
TCCATTGATATATGAATTAAATAACAAGAATAAATCGAGTCACCAAACCACTTGCCTTTTTTAACGAGAC
TTGTTCACCAACTTGATACAAAAGTCATTATCCTATGCAAATCAATAATCATACAAAAATATCCAATAAC
ACTAAAAAATTAAAAGAAATGGATAATTTCACAATATGTTATACGATAAAGAAGTTACTTTTCCAAGAAA
TTCACTGATTTTATAAGCCCACTTGCATTAGATAAATGGCAAAAAAAAACAAAAAGGAAAAGAAATAAAG
CACGAAGAATTCTAGAAAATACGAAATACGCTTCAATGCAGTGGGACCCACGGTTCAATTATTGCCAATT
TTCAGCTCCACCGTATATTTAAAAAATAAAACGATAATGCTAAAAAAATATAAATCGTAACGATCGTTAA
ATCTCAACGGCTGGATCTTATGACGACCGTTAGAAATTGTGGTTGTCGACGAGTCAGTAATAAACGGCGT
CAAAGTGGTTGCAGCCGGCACACACGAGTCGTGTTTATCAACTCAAAGCACAAATACTTTTCCTCAACCT
AAAAATAAGGCAATTAGCCAAAAACAACTTTGCGTGTAAACAACGCTCAATACACGTGTCATTTTATTAT
TAGCTATTGCTTCACCGCCTTAGCTTTCTCGTGACCTAGTCGTCCTCGTCTTTTCTTCTTCTTCTTCTAT
AAAACAATACCCAAAGAGCTCTTCTTCTTCACAATTCAGATTTCAATTTCTCAAAATCTTAAAAACTTTC
TCTCAATTCTCTCTACCGTGATCAAGGTAAATTTCTGTGTTCCTTATTCTCTCAAAATCTTCGATTTTGT
TTTCGTTCGATCCCAATTTCGTATATGTTCTTTGGTTTAGATTCTGTTAATCTTAGATCGAAGACGATTT
TCTGGGTTTGATCGTTAGATATCATCTTAATTCTCGATTAGGGTTTCATAGATATCATCCGATTTGTTCA
AATAATTTGAGTTTTGTCGAATAATTACTCTTCGATTTGTGATTTCTATCTAGATCTGGTGTTAGTTTCT
AGTTTGTGCGATCGAATTTGTCCTCGAGATGGTCTCAAAGGGCGAAGAGACTATTATGTCTGTTATAAAA
CCAGATATGAAGATTAAATTACGAATGGAAGGTAACGTCAATGGACATGCTTTTGTCATAGAGGGGGAAG
GCTCCGGCAAGCCGTTTGAGGGGATTCAAACTATCGACTTGGAGGTCAAGGAAGGGGCACCCCTACCTTT
CGCTTATGACATACTGACCACGGCTTTCCACTACGGGAATCGAGTATTTACGAAATATCCAAGGAAGATT
CCTGATTACTTTAAACAGTCATTCCCTGAGGGATACAGTTGGGAGCGTTCCATGACTTACGAAGATGGAG
GTATCGTTCAAGCCACTAACGACATCACTATGGAGGAAGATTCATTTATTAATAAAATCCACTTTAAAGG
TACTAATTTTCCACCCAATGGTCCTGTCATGCAAAAACGTACCGTAGGTTGGGAAGTGTCCACCGAGAAG
ATGTATGTGAGAGATGGAGTATTGAAGGGTGACGTTAAGATGAAGCTACTCCTAAAAGGTGGATCACATT
ACAGGGCCGACTTTCGAACCACATACAAAGTAAAACAAAAGGCTGTTAAACTACCCAAAGCCCACTTCGT
GGACCATAGGATTGAGATATTGTCTCACGACAAAGACTATAACAAAGTGAAGTTGTATGAGCACGCGGTT
GCAAGGGACAGCACCGATTCAATGGACGAGTTGTACAAATCCGGACTCAGATCACGAGCTCAAGCTTCAA
ATTCTGCAGTCGACGGTACCGCGGGCCCGGGATCATCAACAAGTTTGTACAAAAAAGCTGAACGAGAAAC
GTAAAATGATATAAATATCAATATATTAAATTAGATTTTGCATAAAAAACAGACTACATAATACTGTAAA
ACACAACATATCCAGTCACTATGGCGGCCGCATTAGGCACCCCAGGCTTTACACTTTATGCTTCCGGCTC
GTATAATGTGTGGATTTTGAGTTAGGATCCGTCGAGATTTTCAGGAGCTAAGGAAGCTAAAATGGAGAAA
AAAATCACTGGATATACCACCGTTGATATATCCCAATGGCATCGTAAAGAACATTTTGAGGCATTTCAGT
CAGTTGCTCAATGTACCTATAACCAGACCGTTCAGCTGGATATTACGGCCTTTTTAAAGACCGTAAAGAA
AAATAAGCACAAGTTTTATCCGGCCTTTATTCACATTCTTGCCCGCCTGATGAATGCTCATCCGGAGTTC
CGTATGGCAATGAAAGACGGTGAGCTGGTGATATGGGATAGTGTTCACCCTTGTTACACCGTTTTCCATG
AGCAAACTGAAACGTTTTCATCGCTCTGGAGTGAATACCACGACGATTTCCGGCAGTTTCTACACATATA
TTCGCAAGATGTGGCGTGTTACGGTGAAAACCTGGCCTATTTCCCTAAAGGGTTTATTGAGAATATGTTT
TTCGTCTCAGCCAATCCCTGGGTGAGTTTCACCAGTTTTGATTTAAACGTGGCCAATATGGACAACTTCT
TCGCCCCCGTTTTCACCATGGGCAAATATTATACGCAAGGCGACAAGGTGCTGATGCCGCTGGCGATTCA
GGTTCATCATGCCGTTTGTGATGGCTTCCATGTCGGCAGAATGCTTAATGAATTACAACAGTACTGCGAT
GAGTGGCAGGGCGGGGCGTAAAGATCTGGATCCGGCTTACTAAAAGCCAGATAACAGTATGCGTATTTGC
GCGCTGATTTTTGCGGTATAAGAATATATACTGATATGTATACCCGAAGTATGTCAAAAAGAGGTATGCT
ATGAAGCAGCGTATTACAGTGACAGTTGACAGCGACAGCTATCAGTTGCTCAAGGCATATATGATGTCAA
TATCTCCGGTCTGGTAAGCACAACCATGCAGAATGAAGCCCGTCGTCTGCGTGCCGAACGCTGGAAAGCG
GAAAATCAGGAAGGGATGGCTGAGGTCGCCCGGTTTATTGAAATGAACGGCTCTTTTGCTGACGAGAACA
GGGGCTGGTGAAATGCAGTTTAAGGTTTACACCTATAAAAGAGAGAGCCGTTATCGTCTGTTTGTGGATG
TACAGAGTGATATTATTGACACGCCCGGGCGACGGATGGTGATCCCCCTGGCCAGTGCACGTCTGCTGTC
AGATAAAGTCTCCCGTGAACTTTACCCGGTGGTGCATATCGGGGATGAAAGCTGGCGCATGATGACCACC
GATATGGCCAGTGTGCCGGTCTCCGTTATCGGGGAAGAAGTGGCTGATCTCAGCCACCGCGAAAATGACA
TCAAAAACGCCATTAACCTGATGTTCTGGGGAATATAAATGTCAGGCTCCCTTATACACAGCCAGTCTGC
AGGTCGACCATAGTGACTGGATATGTTGTGTTTTACAGTATTATGTAGTCTGTTTTTTATGCAAAATCTA
ATTTAATATATTGATATTTATATCATTTTACGTTTCTCGTTCAGCTTTCTTGTACAAAGTGGTTGATGAT
CCTAGGTGAGTCTAGAGAGTTAATTAAGACCCGGGACTAGTCCCTAGAGTCCTGCTTTAATGAGATATGC
GAGACGCCTATGATCGCATGATATTTGCTTTCAATTCTGTTGTGCACGTTGTAAAAAACCTGAGCATGTG
TAGCTCAGATCCTTACCGCCGGTTTCGGTTCATTCTAATGAATATATCACCCGTTACTATCGTATTTTTA
TGAATAATATTCTCCGTTCAATTTACTGATTGTACCCTACTACTTATATGTACAATATTAAAATGAAAAC
AATATATTGTGCTGAATAGGTTTATAGCGACATCTATGATAGAGCGCCACAATAACAAACAATTGCGTTT
TATTATTACAAATCCAATTTTAAAAAAAGCGGCAGAACCGGTCAAACCTAAAAGACTGATTACATAAATC
TTATTCAAATTTCAAAAGTGCCCCAGGGGCTAGTATCTACGACACACCGAGCGGCGAACTAATAACGCTC
ACTGAAGGGAACTCCGGTTCCCCGCCGGCGCGCATGGGTGAGATTCCTTGAAGTTGAGTATTGGCCGTCC
GCTCTACCGAAAGTTACGGGCACCATTCAACCCGGTCCAGCACGGCGGCCGGGTAACCGACTTGCTGCCC
CGAGAATTATGCAGCATTTTTTTGGTGTATGTGGGCCCCAAATGAAGTGCAGGTCAAACCTTGACAGTGA
CGACAAATCGTTGGGCGGGTCCAGGGCGAATTTTGCGACAACATGTCGAGGCTCAGCAGGACCTGCAGGT
CGACTCTAGAGGATCCCCGGGTACCGAGCTCGAATTCGTAATCATGTCATAGCTGTTTCCTGTGTGAAAT
TGTTATCCGCTCACAATTCCACACAACATACGAGCCGGAAGCATAAAGTGTAAAGCCTGGGGTGCCTAAT
GAGTGAGCTAACTCACATTAATTGCGTTGCGCTCACTGCCCGCTTTCCAGTCGGGAAACCTGTCGTGCCA
GCTGCATTAATGAATCGGCCAACGCGCGGGGAGAGGCGGTTTGCGTATTGGGCGCTCTTCCGCTTCCTCG
CTCACTGACTCGCTGCGCTCGGTCGTTCGGCTGCGGCGAGCGGTATCAGCTCACTCAAAGGCGGTAATAC
GGTTATCCACAGAATCAGGGGATAACGCAGGAAAGAACATGTGAGCAAAAGGCCAGCAAAAGGCCAGGAA
CCGTAAAAAGGCCGCGTTGCTGGCGTTTTTCCATAGGCTCCGCCCCCCTGACGAGCATCACAAAAATCGA
CGCTCAAGTCAGAGGTGGCGAAACCCGACAGGACTATAAAGATACCAGGCGTTTCCCCCTGGAAGCTCCC
TCGTGCGCTCTCCTGTTCCGACCCTGCCGCTTACCGGATACCTGTCCGCCTTTCTCCCTTCGGGAAGCGT
GGCGCTTTCTCATAGCTCACGCTGTAGGTATCTCAGTTCGGTGTAGGTCGTTCGCTCCAAGCTGGGCTGT
GTGCACGAACCCCCCGTTCAGCCCGACCGCTGCGCCTTATCCGGTAACTATCGTCTTGAGTCCAACCCGG
TAAGACACGACTTATCGCCACTGGCAGCAGCCACTGGTAACAGGATTAGCAGAGCGAGGTATGTAGGCGG
TGCTACAGAGTTCTTGAAGTGGTGGCCTAACTACGGCTACACTAGAAGAACAGTATTTGGTATCTGCGCT
CTGCTGAAGCCAGTTACCTTCGGAAAAAGAGTTGGTAGCTCTTGATCCGGCAAACAAACCACCGCTGGTA
GCGGTGGTTTTTTTGTTTGCAAGCAGCAGATTACGCGCAGAAAAAAAGGATCTCAAGAAGATCCTTTGAT
CTTTTCTACGGGGTCTGACGCTCAGTGGAACGAAAACTCACGTTAAGGGATTTTGGTCATGAGATTATCA
AAAAGGATCTTCACCTAGATCCTTTTAAATTAAAAATGAAGTTTTAAATCAATCTAAAGTATATATGAGT
AAACTTGGTCTGACAGTTACCAATGCTTAATCAGTGAGGCACCTATCTCAGCGATCTGTCTATTTCGTTC
ATCCATAGTTGCCTGACTCCCCGTCGTGTAGATAACTACGATACGGGAGGGCTTACCATCTGGCCCCAGT
GCTGCAATGATACCGCGAGACCCACGCTCACCGGCTCCAGATTTATCAGCAATAAACCAGCCAGCCGGAA
GGGCCGAGCGCAGAAGTGGTCCTGCAACTTTATCCGCCTCCATCCAGTCTATTAATTGTTGCCGGGAAGC
TAGAGTAAGTAGTTCGCCAGTTAATAGTTTGCGCAACGTTGTTGCCATTGCTACAGGCATCGTGGTGTCA
CGCTCGTCGTTTGGTATGGCTTCATTCAGCTCCGGTTCCCAACGATCAAGGCGAGTTACATGATCCCCCA
TGTTGTGCAAAAAAGCGGTTAGCTCCTTCGGTCCTCCGATCGTTGTCAGAAGTAAGTTGGCCGCAGTGTT
ATCACTCATGGTTATGGCAGCACTGCATAATTCTCTTACTGTCATGCCATCCGTAAGATGCTTTTCTGTG
ACTGGTGAGTACTCAACCAAGTCATTCTGAGAATAGTGTATGCGGCGACCGAGTTGCTCTTGCCCGGCGT
CAATACGGGATAATACCGCGCCACATAGCAGAACTTTAAAAGTGCTCATCATTGGAAAACGTTCTTCGGG
GCGAAAACTCTCAAGGATCTTACCGCTGTTGAGATCCAGTTCGATGTAACCCACTCGTGCACCCAACTGA
TCTTCAGCATCTTTTACTTTCACCAGCGTTTCTGGGTGAGCAAAAACAGGAAGGCAAAATGCCGCAAAAA
AGGGAATAAGGGCGACACGGAAATGTTGAATACTCATACTCTTCCTTTTTCAATATTATTGAAGCATTTA
TCAGGGTTATTGTCTCATGAGCGGATACATATTTGAATGTATTTAGAAAAATAAACAAATAGGGGTTCCG
CGCACATTTCCCCGAAAAGTGCCACCTGACGTCTAAGAAACCATTATTATCATGACATTAACCTATAAAA
ATAGGCGTATCACGAGGCCCTTTCGTC
Features (pLannotate 1.2.2; 21 found; start..end, strand, type, name):
    137..236     +  misc_feature   bom (fragment): basis of mobility region from pBR322
    242..396     -  CDS            lacZα (fragment): LacZα fragment of β-galactosidase; lacZ fragment
   1989..2699    +  CDS            moxMaple3: moxMaple3 is a photoconvertible green fluorescent protein published in 2018, derived from Clavularia sp..
   2700..2764    +  misc_feature   MCS: multiple cloning site
   2769..2893    +  protein_bind   attR1: mutant version of attR; recombination site for the Gateway® LR reaction LR Clonase™
   2918..2948    +  promoter       lac UV5 promoter: E. coli lac promoter with an "up" mutation
   2972..3001    +  promoter       cat promoter (fragment): promoter of the E. coli cat gene encoding chloramphenicol acetyltransferase
   3002..3658    +  CDS            cat: CAT_ECOLX - Experimental evidence at protein level: Swiss-Prot protein existence level 1. This enzyme is an effector of chloramphenicol resistance in bacteria. From Escherichia coli. This protein is used as a marker in many commonly used cloning vectors, such as pACYC184.
   3840..3998    +  CDS            ccdA (fragment): CCDA_ECO57 - Also known as H, letA. Experimental evidence at protein level: Swiss-Prot protein existence level 1. Antitoxin component of a type II toxin-antitoxin (TA) system which inhibits the post-segregational killing (PSK) of plasmid-free cells, also referred to as a plasmid addiction system. Binds to and blocks the activity of CcdB; will also remove bound CcdB protein from the CcdB-GyrA complex by forming a CcdA-CcdB complex, a process termed rejuvenation. Functions as a transcriptional corepressor for the ccdAB operon, repression also requires CcdB (By similarity). From Escherichia coli
   4003..4305    +  CDS            ccdB: CCDB_ECOLI - Also known as G, letB, letD. Experimental evidence at protein level: Swiss-Prot protein existence level 1. Toxic component of a type II toxin-antitoxin (TA) system, functioning in plasmid maintainence. Responsible for the post- segregational killing (PSK) of plasmid-free cells, also referred to as a plasmid addiction system. Half-life of over 2 hours. Cell killing by CcdB is accompanied by filamentation, defects in chromosome and plasmid segregation, defects in cell division, formation of anucleate cells, decreased DNA synthesis and plasmid loss. Interferes with the activity of DN
   4349..4473    -  protein_bind   attR2: mutant version of attR; recombination site for the Gateway® LR reaction LR Clonase™
   4532..5239    +  terminator     OCS terminator: octopine synthase terminator
   5242..5287    -  misc_feature   MCS (fragment): pUC18/19 multiple cloning site
   5320..5336    -  protein_bind   lac operator: The lac repressor binds to the lac operator to inhibit transcription in E. coli. This inhibition can be relieved by adding lactose or isopropyl-β-D-thiogalactopyranoside (IPTG). lac repressor encoded by lacI
   5344..5374    -  promoter       lac promoter: promoter for the E. coli lac operon
   5389..5410    -  protein_bind   CAP binding site: CAP binding activates transcription in the presence of cAMP. E. coli catabolite activator protein
   5423..5515    -  CDS            lacI (fragment): lac repressor; lacI; The lac repressor binds to the lac operator to inhibit transcription in E. coli. This inhibition can be relieved by adding lactose or isopropyl-β-D-thiogalactopyranoside (IPTG).
   5698..6286    -  rep_origin     ori: high-copy-number ColE1/pMB1/pBR322/pUC origin of replication
   6457..7317    -  CDS            AmpR: β-lactamase; bla; confers resistance to ampicillin, carbenicillin, and related antibiotics
   7318..7422    -  promoter       AmpR promoter: bla
   7517..35      +  CDS            rop (fragment) (across the origin): Rop protein, which maintains plasmids at low copy number; rop
