[The description below was written by a language model from this plasmid's Addgene catalogue record and pLannotate feature annotations shown in this document.]
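Description:
pLCS106 is an empty Gateway destination vector for transient expression in plant protoplasts, built on the pLCS100 backbone (7,517 nt in the sequenced record). It is a pUC-type plasmid rather than a binary vector: the annotation shows a high-copy ColE1/pMB1 origin, an ampicillin resistance gene with its own promoter, and remnants of lacZα, the lac promoter/operator, bom and rop left over from the cloning backbone. No T-DNA borders or plant selectable marker are annotated, which fits direct transfection rather than Agrobacterium delivery.

The expression unit is described as being driven by the Arabidopsis UBQ10 promoter. That promoter is not called in the feature table, though an unannotated stretch lies upstream of the moxMaple3 coding sequence, where it would be expected. moxMaple3, a photoconvertible green fluorescent protein, is followed by a short multiple cloning site and then the Gateway cassette: attR1, a chloramphenicol acetyltransferase gene, a ccdA fragment, the ccdB toxin gene and attR2. The octopine synthase terminator closes the unit. In an LR reaction with an entry clone, the attR-flanked cassette is replaced by the gene of interest, giving a fusion with moxMaple3 at the N-terminus of the encoded protein.

Because the unrecombined vector carries ccdB, it is propagated in a ccdB-tolerant strain under both chloramphenicol and ampicillin selection. Recombinants lose both the toxin gene and chloramphenicol resistance and retain ampicillin resistance. The vector belongs to a toolkit of Gateway- and Gibson-compatible plant vectors, and its photoconvertible tag would suit localisation or tracking of fusion proteins in transfected protoplasts.
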