Addgene plasmid #209359: pLCS106
Purpose: (Empty Backbone) Gateway cloning compatible vector for transient expression in protoplasts. Arabidopsis UBQ10 promoter for N-terminal moxMaple fusion protein.
Depositing lab: Lucia Strader. Depositing organization: Washington University in Saint Louis. Publication: An improved toolkit of gateway- and gibson assembly-compatible vectors for protoplast transfection and agrobacterium-mediated plant transformation. Allen JR, Flanagan M, Pathak S, Emenecker SK, Emenecker RJ, Strader LC. BMC Res Notes. 2025 Apr 8;18(1):149. doi: 10.1186/s13104-025-07231-1. PubMed 40200324.
Backbone
  Vector backbone: pLCS100
  Vector type: Plant Expression
Growth in bacteria
  Bacterial resistance: Chloramphenicol and Ampicillin, 25 & 100 μg/mL
  Growth temperature: 37°C
  Growth strain: ccdB Survival
  Copy number: High Copy
Gene/Insert
  Gene/Insert name: None
Terms and licenses: Academic/Nonprofit Terms; Industry Terms: Not Available to Industry
Depositor comments: Please visit https://doi.org/10.21203/rs.3.rs-3558280/v1 for preprint.
How to cite: pLCS106 was a gift from Lucia Strader (Addgene plasmid # 209359 ; http://n2t.net/addgene:209359 ; RRID:Addgene_209359)
